>Addgene plasmid #244835 | pHS73_10xHis_MBP_TEV_SpRY-Cas9_2xNLS | addgene full sequence | sequence record 486069 | Addgene NGS Result
GCGGTCCTCGCCGAAAATGACCCAGAGCGCTGCCGGCACCTGTCCTACGAGTTGCATGATAAAGAAGACA
GTCATAAGTGCGGCGACGATAGTCATGCCCCGCGCCCACCGGAAGGAGCTGACTGGGTTGAAGGCTCTCA
AGGGCATCGGTCGACGCTCTCCCTTATGCGACTCCTGCATTAGGAAGCAGCCCAGTAGTAGGTTGAGGCC
GTTGAGCACCGCCGCCGCAAGGAATGGTGCATGCAAGGAGATGGCGCCCAACAGTCCCCCGGCCACGGGG
CCTGCCACCATACCCACGCCGAAACAAGCGCTCATGAGCCCGAAGTGGCGAGCCCGATCTTCCCCATCGG
TGATGTCGGCGATATAGGCGCCAGCAACCGCACCTGTGGCGCCGGTGATGCCGGCCACGATGCGTCCGGC
GTAGAGGATCGAGATCTCGATCCCGCGAAATTAATACGACTCACTATAGGGAGACCACAACGGTTTCCCT
CTAGTGCCGGCTCCGGAGAGCTCTTTAATTAAGCGGCCGCCCTGCAGGACTCGAGTTCTAGAAATAATTT
TGTTTAACTTTAAGAAGGAGATATACATATGAAATCTTCTCACCATCACCATCACCATCACCATCACCAT
GGTTCTTCTATGAAAATCGAAGAAGGTAAACTGGTAATCTGGATTAACGGCGATAAAGGCTATAACGGTC
TCGCTGAAGTCGGTAAGAAATTCGAGAAAGATACCGGAATTAAAGTCACCGTTGAGCATCCGGATAAACT
GGAAGAGAAATTCCCACAGGTTGCGGCAACTGGCGATGGCCCTGACATTATCTTCTGGGCACACGACCGC
TTTGGTGGCTACGCTCAATCTGGCCTGTTGGCTGAAATCACCCCGGACAAAGCGTTCCAGGACAAGCTGT
ATCCGTTTACCTGGGATGCCGTACGTTACAACGGCAAGCTGATTGCTTACCCGATCGCTGTTGAAGCGTT
ATCGCTGATTTATAACAAAGATCTGCTGCCGAACCCGCCAAAAACCTGGGAAGAGATCCCGGCGCTGGAT
AAAGAACTGAAAGCGAAAGGTAAGAGCGCGCTGATGTTCAACCTGCAAGAACCGTACTTCACCTGGCCGC
TGATTGCTGCTGACGGGGGTTATGCGTTCAAGTATGAAAACGGCAAGTACGACATTAAAGACGTGGGCGT
GGATAACGCTGGCGCGAAAGCGGGTCTGACCTTCCTGGTTGACCTGATTAAAAACAAACACATGAATGCA
GACACCGATTACTCCATCGCAGAAGCTGCCTTTAATAAAGGCGAAACAGCGATGACCATCAACGGCCCGT
GGGCATGGTCCAACATCGACACCAGCAAAGTGAATTATGGTGTAACGGTACTGCCGACCTTCAAGGGTCA
ACCATCCAAACCGTTCGTTGGCGTGCTGAGCGCAGGTATTAACGCCGCCAGTCCGAACAAAGAGCTGGCA
AAAGAGTTCCTCGAAAACTATCTGCTGACTGATGAAGGTCTGGAAGCGGTTAATAAAGACAAACCGCTGG
GTGCCGTAGCGCTGAAGTCTTACGAGGAAGAGTTGGCGAAAGATCCACGTATTGCCGCCACTATGGAAAA
CGCCCAGAAAGGTGAAATCATGCCGAACATCCCGCAGATGTCCGCTTTCTGGTATGCCGTGCGTACTGCG
GTGATCAACGCCGCCAGCGGTCGTCAGACTGTCGATGAAGCCCTGAAAGACGCGCAGACTAATTCGAGCT
CGAACAACAACAACAATAACAATAACAACAACCTCGGGATCGAGGAAAACCTGTACTTCCAATCCAATGC
AATGGATAAGAAATACTCAATAGGCTTAGATATCGGCACAAATAGCGTCGGATGGGCGGTGATCACTGAT
GAATATAAGGTTCCGTCTAAAAAGTTCAAGGTTCTGGGAAATACAGACCGCCACAGTATCAAAAAAAATC
TTATAGGGGCTCTTTTATTTGACAGTGGAGAGACAGCGGAACGTACTCGTCTCAAACGGACAGCTCGTAG
AAGGTATACACGTCGGAAGAATCGTATTTGTTATCTACAGGAGATTTTTTCAAATGAGATGGCGAAAGTA
GATGATAGTTTCTTTCATCGACTTGAAGAGTCTTTTTTGGTGGAAGAAGACAAGAAGCATGAACGTCATC
CTATTTTTGGAAATATAGTAGATGAAGTTGCTTATCATGAGAAATATCCAACTATCTATCATCTGCGAAA
AAAATTGGTAGATTCTACTGATAAAGCGGATTTGCGCTTAATCTATTTGGCCTTAGCGCATATGATTAAG
TTTCGTGGTCATTTTTTGATTGAGGGAGATTTAAATCCTGATAATAGTGATGTGGACAAACTATTTATCC
AGTTGGTACAAACCTACAATCAATTATTTGAAGAAAACCCTATTAACGCAAGTGGAGTAGATGCTAAAGC
GATTCTTTCTGCACGATTGAGTAAATCAAGACGATTAGAAAATCTCATTGCTCAGCTCCCCGGTGAGAAG
AAAAATGGCTTATTTGGGAATCTCATTGCTTTGTCATTGGGTTTGACCCCTAATTTTAAATCAAATTTTG
ATTTGGCAGAAGATGCTAAATTACAGCTTTCAAAAGATACTTACGATGATGATTTAGATAATTTATTGGC
GCAAATTGGAGATCAATATGCTGATTTGTTTTTGGCAGCTAAGAATTTATCAGATGCTATTTTACTTTCA
GATATCCTAAGAGTAAATACTGAAATAACTAAGGCTCCCCTATCAGCTTCAATGATTAAACGCTACGATG
AACATCATCAAGACTTGACTCTTTTAAAAGCTTTAGTTCGACAACAACTTCCAGAAAAGTATAAAGAAAT
CTTTTTTGATCAATCAAAAAACGGATATGCAGGTTATATTGATGGGGGAGCTAGCCAAGAAGAATTTTAT
AAATTTATCAAACCAATTTTAGAAAAAATGGATGGTACTGAGGAATTATTGGTGAAACTAAATCGTGAAG
ATTTGCTGCGCAAGCAACGGACCTTTGACAACGGCTCTATTCCCCATCAAATTCACTTGGGTGAGCTGCA
TGCTATTTTGAGAAGACAAGAAGACTTTTATCCATTTTTAAAAGACAATCGTGAGAAGATTGAAAAAATC
TTGACTTTTCGAATTCCTTATTATGTTGGTCCATTGGCGCGTGGCAATAGTCGTTTTGCATGGATGACTC
GGAAGTCTGAAGAAACAATTACCCCATGGAATTTTGAAGAAGTTGTCGATAAAGGTGCTTCAGCTCAATC
ATTTATTGAACGCATGACAAACTTTGATAAAAATCTTCCAAATGAAAAAGTACTACCAAAACATAGTTTG
CTTTATGAGTATTTTACGGTTTATAACGAATTGACAAAGGTCAAATATGTTACTGAAGGAATGCGAAAAC
CAGCATTTCTTTCAGGTGAACAGAAGAAAGCCATTGTTGATTTACTCTTCAAAACAAATCGAAAAGTAAC
CGTTAAGCAATTAAAAGAAGATTATTTCAAAAAAATAGAATGTTTTGATAGTGTTGAAATTTCAGGAGTT
GAAGATAGATTTAATGCTTCATTAGGTACCTACCATGATTTGCTAAAAATTATTAAAGATAAAGATTTTT
TGGATAATGAAGAAAATGAAGATATCTTAGAGGATATTGTTTTAACATTGACCTTATTTGAAGATAGGGA
GATGATTGAGGAAAGACTTAAAACATATGCTCACCTCTTTGATGATAAGGTGATGAAACAGCTTAAACGT
CGCCGTTATACTGGTTGGGGACGTTTGTCTCGAAAATTGATTAATGGTATTAGGGATAAGCAATCTGGCA
AAACAATATTAGATTTTTTGAAATCAGATGGTTTTGCCAATCGCAATTTTATGCAGCTGATCCATGATGA
TAGTTTGACATTTAAAGAAGACATTCAAAAAGCACAAGTGTCTGGACAAGGCGATAGTTTACATGAACAT
ATTGCAAATTTAGCTGGTAGCCCTGCTATTAAAAAAGGTATTTTACAGACTGTAAAAGTTGTTGATGAAT
TGGTCAAAGTAATGGGGCGGCATAAGCCAGAAAATATCGTTATTGAAATGGCACGTGAAAATCAGACAAC
TCAAAAGGGCCAGAAAAATTCGCGAGAGCGTATGAAACGAATCGAAGAAGGTATCAAAGAATTAGGAAGT
CAGATTCTTAAAGAGCATCCTGTTGAAAATACTCAATTGCAAAATGAAAAGCTCTATCTCTATTATCTCC
AAAATGGAAGAGACATGTATGTGGACCAAGAATTAGATATTAATCGTTTAAGTGATTATGATGTCGATCA
CATTGTTCCACAAAGTTTCCTTAAAGACGATTCAATAGACAATAAGGTCTTAACGCGTTCTGATAAAAAT
CGTGGTAAATCGGATAACGTTCCAAGTGAAGAAGTAGTCAAAAAGATGAAAAACTATTGGAGACAACTTC
TAAACGCCAAGTTAATCACTCAACGTAAGTTTGATAATTTAACGAAAGCTGAACGTGGAGGTTTGAGTGA
ACTTGATAAAGCTGGTTTTATCAAACGCCAATTGGTTGAAACTCGCCAAATCACTAAGCATGTGGCACAA
ATTTTGGATAGTCGCATGAATACTAAATACGATGAAAATGATAAACTTATTCGAGAGGTTAAAGTGATTA
CCTTAAAATCTAAATTAGTTTCTGACTTCCGAAAAGATTTCCAATTCTATAAAGTACGTGAGATTAACAA
TTACCATCATGCCCATGATGCGTATCTAAATGCCGTCGTTGGAACTGCTTTGATTAAGAAATATCCAAAA
CTTGAATCGGAGTTTGTCTATGGTGATTATAAAGTTTATGATGTTCGTAAAATGATTGCTAAGTCTGAGC
AAGAAATAGGCAAAGCAACCGCAAAATATTTCTTTTACTCTAATATCATGAACTTCTTCAAAACAGAAAT
TACACTTGCAAATGGAGAGATTCGCAAACGCCCTCTAATCGAAACTAATGGGGAAACTGGAGAAATTGTC
TGGGATAAAGGGCGAGATTTTGCCACAGTGCGCAAAGTATTGTCCATGCCCCAAGTCAATATTGTCAAGA
AAACAGAAGTACAGACAGGCGGATTCTCCAAGGAGTCAATTCGTCCAAAAAGAAATTCGGACAAGCTTAT
TGCTCGTAAAAAAGACTGGGATCCAAAAAAATATGGTGGTTTTCTGTGGCCAACGGTAGCTTATTCAGTC
CTAGTGGTTGCTAAGGTGGAAAAAGGGAAATCGAAGAAGTTAAAATCCGTTAAAGAGTTACTAGGGATCA
CAATTATGGAAAGAAGTTCCTTTGAAAAAAATCCGATTGACTTTTTAGAAGCTAAAGGATATAAGGAAGT
TAAAAAAGACTTAATCATTAAACTACCTAAATATAGTCTTTTTGAGTTAGAAAACGGTCGTAAACGGATG
CTGGCTAGTGCCAAACAGTTACAAAAAGGAAATGAGCTGGCTCTGCCAAGCAAATATGTGAATTTTTTAT
ATTTAGCTAGTCATTATGAAAAGTTGAAGGGTAGTCCAGAAGATAACGAACAAAAACAATTGTTTGTGGA
GCAGCATAAGCATTATTTAGATGAGATTATTGAGCAAATCAGTGAATTTTCTAAGCGTGTTATTTTAGCA
GATGCCAATTTAGATAAAGTTCTTAGTGCATATAACAAACATAGAGACAAACCAATACGTGAACAAGCAG
AAAATATTATTCATTTATTTACGTTGACGCGTCTTGGAGCTCCCCGTGCTTTTAAATATTTTGATACAAC
AATTGATCCGAAACAGTATCGTTCTACAAAAGAAGTTTTAGATGCCACTCTTATCCATCAATCCATCACT
GGTCTTTATGAAACACGCATTGATTTGAGTCAGCTAGGAGGTGACGGGTCACCTAAGAAAAAACGAAAAG
TTGAGGATCCTAAAAAGAAACGAAAAGTTGATACCGGTTAATAACATTGGAAGTGGATAACGGATCCGCG
ATCGCGGCGCGCCACCTGGTGGCCGGCCGGTACCACGCGTGCGCGCTGATCCGGCTGCTAACAAAGCCCG
AAAGGAAGCTGAGTTGGCTGCTGCCACCGCTGAGCAATAACTAGCATAACCCCTTGGGGCCTCTAAACGG
GTCTTGAGGGGTTTTTTGCTGAAAGGAGGAACTATATCCGGATATCCACAGGACGGGTGTGGTCGCCATG
ATCGCGTAGTCGATAGTGGCTCCAAGTAGCGAAGCGAGCAGGACTGGGCGGCGGCCAAAGCGGTCGGACA
GTGCTCCGAGAACGGGTGCGCATAGAAATTGCATCAACGCATATAGCGCTAGCAGCACGCCATAGTGACT
GGCGATGCTGTCGGAATGGACGATATCCCGCAAGAGGCCCGGCAGTACCGGCATAACCAAGCCTATGCCT
ACAGCATCCAGGGTGACGGTGCCGAGGATGACGATGAGCGCATTGTTAGATTTCATACACGGTGCCTGAC
TGCGTTAGCAATTTAACTGTGATAAACTACCGCATTAAAGCTTATCGATGATAAGCTGTCAAACATGAGA
ATTCTTGAAGACGAAAGGGCCTCGTGATACGCCTATTTTTATAGGTTAATGTCATGATAATAATGGTTTC
TTAGACGTCAGGTGGCACTTTTCGGGGAAATGTGCGCGGAACCCCTATTTGTTTATTTTTCTAAATACAT
TCAAATATGTATCCGCTCATGAGACAATAACCCTGATAAATGCTTCAATAACATTGAAAAAGGAAGAGTA
TGAGTATTCAACATTTCCGTGTCGCCCTTATTCCCTTTTTTGCGGCATTTTGCCTTCCTGTTTTTGCTCA
CCCAGAAACGCTGGTGAAAGTAAAAGATGCTGAAGATCAGTTGGGTGCACGAGTGGGTTACATCGAACTG
GATCTCAACAGCGGTAAGATCCTTGAGAGTTTTCGCCCCGAAGAACGTTTTCCAATGATGAGCACTTTTA
AAGTTCTGCTATGTGGCGCGGTATTATCCCGTGTTGACGCCGGGCAAGAGCAACTCGGTCGCCGCATACA
CTATTCTCAGAATGACTTGGTTGAGTACTCACCAGTCACAGAAAAGCATCTTACGGATGGCATGACAGTA
AGAGAATTATGCAGTGCTGCCATAACCATGAGTGATAACACTGCGGCCAACTTACTTCTGACAACGATCG
GAGGACCGAAGGAGCTAACCGCTTTTTTGCACAACATGGGGGATCATGTAACTCGCCTTGATCGTTGGGA
ACCGGAGCTGAATGAAGCCATACCAAACGACGAGCGTGACACCACGATGCCTGCAGCAATGGCAACAACG
TTGCGCAAACTATTAACTGGCGAACTACTTACTCTAGCTTCCCGGCAACAATTAATAGACTGGATGGAGG
CGGATAAAGTTGCAGGACCACTTCTGCGCTCGGCCCTTCCGGCTGGCTGGTTTATTGCTGATAAATCTGG
AGCCGGTGAGCGTGGGTCTCGCGGTATCATTGCAGCACTGGGGCCAGATGGTAAGCCCTCCCGTATCGTA
GTTATCTACACGACGGGGAGTCAGGCAACTATGGATGAACGAAATAGACAGATCGCTGAGATAGGTGCCT
CACTGATTAAGCATTGGTAACTGTCAGACCAAGTTTACTCATATATACTTTAGATTGATTTAAAACTTCA
TTTTTAATTTAAAAGGATCTAGGTGAAGATCCTTTTTGATAATCTCATGACCAAAATCCCTTAACGTGAG
TTTTCGTTCCACTGAGCGTCAGACCCCGTAGAAAAGATCAAAGGATCTTCTTGAGATCCTTTTTTTCTGC
GCGTAATCTGCTGCTTGCAAACAAAAAAACCACCGCTACCAGCGGTGGTTTGTTTGCCGGATCAAGAGCT
ACCAACTCTTTTTCCGAAGGTAACTGGCTTCAGCAGAGCGCAGATACCAAATACTGTCCTTCTAGTGTAG
CCGTAGTTAGGCCACCACTTCAAGAACTCTGTAGCACCGCCTACATACCTCGCTCTGCTAATCCTGTTAC
CAGTGGCTGCTGCCAGTGGCGATAAGTCGTGTCTTACCGGGTTGGACTCAAGACGATAGTTACCGGATAA
GGCGCAGCGGTCGGGCTGAACGGGGGGTTCGTGCACACAGCCCAGCTTGGAGCGAACGACCTACACCGAA
CTGAGATACCTACAGCGTGAGCTATGAGAAAGCGCCACGCTTCCCGAAGGGAGAAAGGCGGACAGGTATC
CGGTAAGCGGCAGGGTCGGAACAGGAGAGCGCACGAGGGAGCTTCCAGGGGGAAACGCCTGGTATCTTTA
TAGTCCTGTCGGGTTTCGCCACCTCTGACTTGAGCGTCGATTTTTGTGATGCTCGTCAGGGGGGCGGAGC
CTATGGAAAAACGCCAGCAACGCGGCCTTTTTACGGTTCCTGGCCTTTTGCTGGCCTTTTGCTCACATGT
TCTTTCCTGCGTTATCCCCTGATTCTGTGGATAACCGTATTACCGCCTTTGAGTGAGCTGATACCGCTCG
CCGCAGCCGAACGACCGAGCGCAGCGAGTCAGTGAGCGAGGAAGCGGAAGAGCGCCTGATGCGGTATTTT
CTCCTTACGCATCTGTGCGGTATTTCACACCGCAATGGTGCACTCTCAGTACAATCTGCTCTGATGCCGC
ATAGTTAAGCCAGTATACACTCCGCTATCGCTACGTGACTGGGTCATGGCTGCGCCCCGACACCCGCCAA
CACCCGCTGACGCGCCCTGACGGGCTTGTCTGCTCCCGGCATCCGCTTACAGACAAGCTGTGACCGTCTC
CGGGAGCTGCATGTGTCAGAGGTTTTCACCGTCATCACCGAAACGCGCGAGGCAGCTGCGGTAAAGCTCA
TCAGCGTGGTCGTGAAGCGATTCACAGATGTCTGCCTGTTCATCCGCGTCCAGCTCGTTGAGTTTCTCCA
GAAGCGTTAATGTCTGGCTTCTGATAAAGCGGGCCATGTTAAGGGCGGTTTTTTCCTGTTTGGTCACTGA
TGCCTCCGTGTAAGGGGGATTTCTGTTCATGGGGGTAATGATACCGATGAAACGAGAGAGGATGCTCACG
ATACGGGTTACTGATGATGAACATGCCCGGTTACTGGAACGTTGTGAGGGTAAACAACTGGCGGTATGGA
TGCGGCGGGACCAGAGAAAAATCACTCAGGGTCAATGCCAGCGCTTCGTTAATACAGATGTAGGTGTTCC
ACAGGGTAGCCAGCAGCATCCTGCGATGCAGATCCGGAACATAATGGTGCAGGGCGCTGACTTCCGCGTT
TCCAGACTTTACGAAACACGGAAACCGAAGACCATTCATGTTGTTGCTCAGGTCGCAGACGTTTTGCAGC
AGCAGTCGCTTCACGTTCGCTCGCGTATCGGTGATTCATTCTGCTAACCAGTAAGGCAACCCCGCCAGCC
TAGCCGGGTCCTCAACGACAGGAGCACGATCATGCGCACCCGTGGCCAGGACCCAACGCTGCCCGAGATG
CGCCGCGTGCGGCTGCTGGAGATGGCGGACGCGATGGATATGTTCTGCCAAGGGTTGGTTTGCGCATTCA
CAGTTCTCCGCAAGAATTGATTGGCTCCAATTCTTGGAGTGGTGAATCCGTTAGCGAGGTGCCGCCGGCT
TCCATTCAGGTCGAGGTGGCCCGGCTCCATGCACCGCGACGCAACGCGGGGAGGCAGACAAGGTATAGGG
CGGCGCCTACAATCCATGCCAACCCGTTCCATGTGCTCGCCGAGGCGGCATAAATCGCCGTGACGATCAG
CGGTCCAATGATCGAAGTTAGGCTGGTAAGAGCCGCGAGCGATCCTTGAAGCTGTCCCTGATGGTCGTCA
TCTACCTGCCTGGACAGCATGGCCTGCAACGCGGGCATCCCGATGCCGCCGGAAGCGAGAAGAATCATAA
TGGGGAAGGCCATCCAGCCTCGCGTCGCGAACGCCAGCAAGACGTAGCCCAGCGCGTCGGCCGCCATGCC
GGCGATAATGGCCTGCTTCTCGCCGAAACGTTTGGTGGCGGGACCAGTGACGAAGGCTTGAGCGAGGGCG
TGCAAGATTCCGAATACCGCAAGCGACAGGCCGATCATCGTCGCGCTCCAGCGAAA
Features (pLannotate 1.2.2; 17 found; start..end, strand, type, name):
    452..470     +  promoter       T7 promoter: promoter for bacteriophage T7 RNA polymerase
    559..581     +  RBS            RBS: efficient ribosome binding site from bacteriophage T7 gene 10 (Olins and Rangwala, 1989)
    601..630     +  CDS            10xHis: 10xHis affinity tag
    640..1740    +  CDS            MBP: maltose binding protein from E. coli; malE (mutated); This version of the gene does not encode a signal sequence, so MBP will remain in the cytosol.
   1795..1811    +  CDS            TEV site (fragment): tobacco etch virus (TEV) protease recognition and cleavage site
   1822..5925    +  CDS            Cas9: Cas9 (Csn1) endonuclease from the Streptococcus pyogenes Type II CRISPR/Cas system generates RNA-guided double strand breaks in DNA
   6074..6123    +  CDS            SET1 (fragment): solubility-enhancement tag derived from T7 phage gene 10B
   6131..6178    +  terminator     T7 terminator: transcription terminator for bacteriophage T7 RNA polymerase
   6204..6496    -  CDS            TcR (fragment): tetracycline efflux protein; tet; confers resistance to tetracycline
   6544..6572    -  promoter       tet promoter: E. coli promoter for tetracycline efflux protein gene
   6685..6789    +  promoter       AmpR promoter: bla
   6790..7650    +  CDS            AmpR: β-lactamase; bla; confers resistance to ampicillin, carbenicillin, and related antibiotics
   7821..8409    +  rep_origin     ori: high-copy-number ColE1/pMB1/pBR322/pUC origin of replication
   8595..8734    -  misc_feature   bom: basis of mobility region from pBR322
   8836..9027    -  CDS            rop: Rop protein, which maintains plasmids at low copy number; rop
   9044..9424    +  CDS            YPB1_ECOLX: Protein predicted: Swiss-Prot protein existence level 4. From Escherichia coli.
   9666..430     -  CDS            TcR (fragment) (across the origin): tetracycline efflux protein; tet; confers resistance to tetracycline
