[The description below was written by a language model from this plasmid's Addgene catalogue record and pLannotate feature annotations shown in this document.]
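Description:
pHS73_10xHis_MBP_TEV_SpRY-Cas9_2xNLS is a bacterial expression plasmid of about 10.1 kb, built on the p2CT backbone, for producing recombinant SpRY Cas9 protein in E. coli for purification. It is propagated through a ColE1/pMB1-type origin and selected with ampicillin via the bla gene under its own promoter. The backbone shows clear pBR322 ancestry: the annotation picks up the bom region, the rop gene, a tet promoter and fragments of the tetracycline resistance gene, which are remnants rather than a functional marker. The catalogue lists the plasmid as high copy, although rop normally acts to restrain copy number.

The expression cassette is driven by a T7 promoter with the phage T7 gene 10 ribosome binding site and closed by a T7 terminator, so expression requires a host supplying T7 RNA polymerase. The open reading frame encodes an N-terminal 10xHis tag, a signal-sequence-free (cytosolic) maltose binding protein, a TEV protease cleavage site, and then Streptococcus pyogenes Cas9. The His tag allows affinity capture, MBP aids solubility, and TEV cleavage removes both tags from the purified nuclease. The Cas9 carries eleven substitutions (A61R, L1111R, D1135L, S1136W, G1218K, E1219Q, N1317R, A1322R, R1333P, R1335Q, T1337R) that define the SpRY variant, known for greatly relaxed PAM requirements. According to the record, two SV40 nuclear localization signals are fused at the C terminus. These were not annotated in the feature table but presumably lie in the unannotated stretch after the Cas9 coding region. A short hit to a T7 gene 10B-derived solubility tag just before the terminator is likely incidental vector sequence. The NLS-tagged protein suits biochemical studies and delivery into eukaryotic cells for genome editing.
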