Addgene plasmid #244835: pHS73_10xHis_MBP_TEV_SpRY-Cas9_2xNLS
Purpose: Bacterial expression of SpRY Cas9 with 2xSV40 nuclear localization sequence for protein purification
Depositing lab: Jennifer Doudna. Depositing organization: University of California, Berkeley. Publication: Rapid two-step target capture ensures efficient CRISPR-Cas9-guided genome editing. Shi H, Al-Sayyad N, Wasko KM, Trinidad MI, Doherty EE, Vohra K, Boger RS, Colognori D, Cofsky JC, Skopintsev P, Bryant Z, Doudna JA. Mol Cell. 2025 May 1;85(9):1730-1742.e9. doi: 10.1016/j.molcel.2025.03.024. Epub 2025 Apr 23. PubMed 40273916.
Backbone
  Vector backbone: p2CT
  Vector type: Bacterial Expression, CRISPR
Growth in bacteria
  Bacterial resistance: Ampicillin, 100 μg/mL
  Growth temperature: 37°C
  Growth strain: DH5alpha
  Copy number: High Copy
Gene/Insert
  Gene/Insert name: SpRY Cas9
  Species: Streptococcus pyogenes
  Mutation: A61R/L1111R/D1135L/S1136W/G1218K/E1219Q/N1317R/A1322R/R1333P/R1335Q/T1337R
  Promoter: T7
  Tag / fusion protein: 10xHis-MBP (N terminal on insert); 2xSV40 NLS (C terminal on insert)
  Cloning method: Gibson Cloning
Terms and licenses: Academic/Nonprofit Terms; Industry Terms: Not Available to Industry
How to cite: pHS73_10xHis_MBP_TEV_SpRY-Cas9_2xNLS was a gift from Jennifer Doudna (Addgene plasmid # 244835 ; http://n2t.net/addgene:244835 ; RRID:Addgene_244835)
